>Addgene plasmid #209783 | AAV-U6-msCAMK2d-sgRNA-cTNT-SaCas9-HA-miR122 TS | addgene full sequence | sequence record 415445 | Addgene NGS Result
CAGATTGCCAAGATCCTGACCATCTACCAGAGCAGCGAGGACATCCAGGAAGAACTGACCAATCTGAACT
CCGAGCTGACCCAGGAAGAGATCGAGCAGATCTCTAATCTGAAGGGCTATACCGGCACCCACAACCTGAG
CCTGAAGGCCATCAACCTGATCCTGGACGAGCTGTGGCACACCAACGACAACCAGATCGCTATCTTCAAC
CGGCTGAAGCTGGTGCCCAAGAAGGTGGACCTGTCCCAGCAGAAAGAGATCCCCACCACCCTGGTGGACG
ACTTCATCCTGAGCCCCGTCGTGAAGAGAAGCTTCATCCAGAGCATCAAAGTGATCAACGCCATCATCAA
GAAGTACGGCCTGCCCAACGACATCATTATCGAGCTGGCCCGCGAGAAGAACTCCAAGGACGCCCAGAAA
ATGATCAACGAGATGCAGAAGCGGAACCGGCAGACCAACGAGCGGATCGAGGAAATCATCCGGACCACCG
GCAAAGAGAACGCCAAGTACCTGATCGAGAAGATCAAGCTGCACGACATGCAGGAAGGCAAGTGCCTGTA
CAGCCTGGAAGCCATCCCTCTGGAAGATCTGCTGAACAACCCCTTCAACTATGAGGTGGACCACATCATC
CCCAGAAGCGTGTCCTTCGACAACAGCTTCAACAACAAGGTGCTCGTGAAGCAGGAAGAAAACAGCAAGA
AGGGCAACCGGACCCCATTCCAGTACCTGAGCAGCAGCGACAGCAAGATCAGCTACGAAACCTTCAAGAA
GCACATCCTGAATCTGGCCAAGGGCAAGGGCAGAATCAGCAAGACCAAGAAAGAGTATCTGCTGGAAGAA
CGGGACATCAACAGGTTCTCCGTGCAGAAAGACTTCATCAACCGGAACCTGGTGGATACCAGATACGCCA
CCAGAGGCCTGATGAACCTGCTGCGGAGCTACTTCAGAGTGAACAACCTGGACGTGAAAGTGAAGTCCAT
CAATGGCGGCTTCACCAGCTTTCTGCGGCGGAAGTGGAAGTTTAAGAAAGAGCGGAACAAGGGGTACAAG
CACCACGCCGAGGACGCCCTGATCATTGCCAACGCCGATTTCATCTTCAAAGAGTGGAAGAAACTGGACA
AGGCCAAAAAAGTGATGGAAAACCAGATGTTCGAGGAAAAGCAGGCCGAGAGCATGCCCGAGATCGAAAC
CGAGCAGGAGTACAAAGAGATCTTCATCACCCCCCACCAGATCAAGCACATTAAGGACTTCAAGGACTAC
AAGTACAGCCACCGGGTGGACAAGAAGCCTAATAGAGAGCTGATTAACGACACCCTGTACTCCACCCGGA
AGGACGACAAGGGCAACACCCTGATCGTGAACAATCTGAACGGCCTGTACGACAAGGACAATGACAAGCT
GAAAAAGCTGATCAACAAGAGCCCCGAAAAGCTGCTGATGTACCACCACGACCCCCAGACCTACCAGAAA
CTGAAGCTGATTATGGAACAGTACGGCGACGAGAAGAATCCCCTGTACAAGTACTACGAGGAAACCGGGA
ACTACCTGACCAAGTACTCCAAAAAGGACAACGGCCCCGTGATCAAGAAGATTAAGTATTACGGCAACAA
ACTGAACGCCCATCTGGACATCACCGACGACTACCCCAACAGCAGAAACAAGGTCGTGAAGCTGTCCCTG
AAGCCCTACAGATTCGACGTGTACCTGGACAATGGCGTGTACAAGTTCGTGACCGTGAAGAATCTGGATG
TGATCAAAAAAGAAAACTACTACGAAGTGAATAGCAAGTGCTATGAGGAAGCTAAGAAGCTGAAGAAGAT
CAGCAACCAGGCCGAGTTTATCGCCTCCTTCTACAACAACGATCTGATCAAGATCAACGGCGAGCTGTAT
AGAGTGATCGGCGTGAACAACGACCTGCTGAACCGGATCGAAGTGAACATGATCGACATCACCTACCGCG
AGTACCTGGAAAACATGAACGACAAGAGGCCCCCCAGGATCATTAAGACAATCGCCTCCAAGACCCAGAG
CATTAAGAAGTACAGCACAGACATTCTGGGCAACCTGTATGAAGTGAAATCTAAGAAGCACCCTCAGATC
ATCAAAAAGGGCAAAAGGCCGGCGGCCACGAAAAAGGCCGGCCAGGCAAAAAAGAAAAAGGGATCCTACC
CATACGATGTTCCAGATTACGCTTAACGGTCAAACACCATTGTCACACTCCATACTATCAAACACCATTG
TCACACTCCAGATCAACAAACACCATTGTCACACTCCACGCCGCCTAGAGCGAATAAAAGATCTTTATTT
TCATTAGATCTGTGTGTTGGTTTTTTGTGTGATGCAGCTACGTAGATAAGTAGCATGGCGGGTTAATCAT
TAACTACAAGGAACCCCTAGTGATGGAGTTGGCCACTCCCTCTCTGCGCGCTCGCTCGCTCACTGAGGCC
GGGCGACCAAAGGTCGCCCGACGCCCGGGCTTTGCCCGGGCGGCCTCAGTGAGCGAGCGAGCGCGCAGCT
GCATTAATGAATCGGCCAACGCGCGGGGAGAGGCGGTTTGCGTATTGGGCGCTCTTCCGCTTCCTCGCTC
ACTGACTCGCTGCGCTCGGTCGTTCGGCTGCGGCGAGCGGTATCAGCTCACTCAAAGGCGGTAATACGGT
TATCCACAGAATCAGGGGATAACGCAGGAAAGAACATGTGAGCAAAAGGCCAGCAAAAGGCCAGGAACCG
TAAAAAGGCCGCGTTGCTGGCGTTTTTCCATAGGCTCCGCCCCCCTGACGAGCATCACAAAAATCGACGC
TCAAGTCAGAGGTGGCGAAACCCGACAGGACTATAAAGATACCAGGCGTTTCCCCCTGGAAGCTCCCTCG
TGCGCTCTCCTGTTCCGACCCTGCCGCTTACCGGATACCTGTCCGCCTTTCTCCCTTCGGGAAGCGTGGC
GCTTTCTCATAGCTCACGCTGTAGGTATCTCAGTTCGGTGTAGGTCGTTCGCTCCAAGCTGGGCTGTGTG
CACGAACCCCCCGTTCAGCCCGACCGCTGCGCCTTATCCGGTAACTATCGTCTTGAGTCCAACCCGGTAA
GACACGACTTATCGCCACTGGCAGCAGCCACTGGTAACAGGATTAGCAGAGCGAGGTATGTAGGCGGTGC
TACAGAGTTCTTGAAGTGGTGGCCTAACTACGGCTACACTAGAAGAACAGTATTTGGTATCTGCGCTCTG
CTGAAGCCAGTTACCTTCGGAAAAAGAGTTGGTAGCTCTTGATCCGGCAAACAAACCACCGCTGGTAGCG
GTGGTTTTTTTGTTTGCAAGCAGCAGATTACGCGCAGAAAAAAAGGATCTCAAGAAGATCCTTTGATCTT
TTCTACGGGGTCTGACGCTCAGTGGAACGAAAACTCACGTTAAGGGATTTTGGTCATGAGATTATCAAAA
AGGATCTTCACCTAGATCCTTTTAAATTAAAAATGAAGTTTTAAATCAATCTAAAGTATATATGAGTAAA
CTTGGTCTGACAGTTACCAATGCTTAATCAGTGAGGCACCTATCTCAGCGATCTGTCTATTTCGTTCATC
CATAGTTGCCTGACTCCCCGTCGTGTAGATAACTACGATACGGGAGGGCTTACCATCTGGCCCCAGTGCT
GCAATGATACCGCGAGACCCACGCTCACCGGCTCCAGATTTATCAGCAATAAACCAGCCAGCCGGAAGGG
CCGAGCGCAGAAGTGGTCCTGCAACTTTATCCGCCTCCATCCAGTCTATTAATTGTTGCCGGGAAGCTAG
AGTAAGTAGTTCGCCAGTTAATAGTTTGCGCAACGTTGTTGCCATTGCTACAGGCATCGTGGTGTCACGC
TCGTCGTTTGGTATGGCTTCATTCAGCTCCGGTTCCCAACGATCAAGGCGAGTTACATGATCCCCCATGT
TGTGCAAAAAAGCGGTTAGCTCCTTCGGTCCTCCGATCGTTGTCAGAAGTAAGTTGGCCGCAGTGTTATC
ACTCATGGTTATGGCAGCACTGCATAATTCTCTTACTGTCATGCCATCCGTAAGATGCTTTTCTGTGACT
GGTGAGTACTCAACCAAGTCATTCTGAGAATAGTGTATGCGGCGACCGAGTTGCTCTTGCCCGGCGTCAA
TACGGGATAATACCGCGCCACATAGCAGAACTTTAAAAGTGCTCATCATTGGAAAACGTTCTTCGGGGCG
AAAACTCTCAAGGATCTTACCGCTGTTGAGATCCAGTTCGATGTAACCCACTCGTGCACCCAACTGATCT
TCAGCATCTTTTACTTTCACCAGCGTTTCTGGGTGAGCAAAAACAGGAAGGCAAAATGCCGCAAAAAAGG
GAATAAGGGCGACACGGAAATGTTGAATACTCATACTCTTCCTTTTTCAATATTATTGAAGCATTTATCA
GGGTTATTGTCTCATGAGCGGATACATATTTGAATGTATTTAGAAAAATAAACAAATAGGGGTTCCGCGC
ACATTTCCCCGAAAAGTGCCACCTAAATTGTAAGCGTTAATATTTTGTTAAAATTCGCGTTAAATTTTTG
TTAAATCAGCTCATTTTTTAACCAATAGGCCGAAATCGGCAAAATCCCTTATAAATCAAAAGAATAGACC
GAGATAGGGT
[37 nt withheld, positions 4631-4667]
AAAGAACGTGGACTCCAACGTCAAAGG
[49 nt withheld, positions 4695-4743]
T
[91 nt withheld, positions 4745-4835]
G
[124 nt withheld, positions 4837-4960]
CCCATTCGCCATTCAGGCTGCGCAACTGTTGGGAAGGGCGATCGGTGCGGGCCTCTTCGCTATTACGCCA
GCTGCGCGCTCGCTCGCTCACTGAGGCCGCCCGGGCAAAGCCCGGGCGTCGGGCGACCTTTGGTCGCCCG
GCCTCAGTGAGCGAGCGAGCGCGCAGAGAGGGAGTGGCCAACTCCATCACTAGGGGTTCCTTGTAGTTAA
TGATTAACCCGCCATGCTACTTATCTACGTAGCCATGCTCTGGTGTACAAAAAAGCAGGCTTTAAAGGAA
CCAATTCAGTCGACTGGATCCGGTACCAAGGTCGGGCAGGAAGAGGGCCTATTTCCCATGATTCCTTCAT
ATTTGCATATACGATACAAGGCTGTTAGAGAGATAATTAGAATTAATTTGACTGTAAACACAAAGATATT
AGTACAAAATACGTGACGTAGAAAGTAATAATTTCTTGGGTAGTTTGCAGTTTTAAAATTATGTTTTAAA
ATGGACTATCATATGCTTACCGTAACTTGAAAGTATTTCGATTTCTTGGCTTTATATATCTTGTGGAAAG
GACGAAACACCGTATGAAAATCCCTACTGGACGTTTTAGTACTCTGGAAACAGAATCTACTAAAACAAGG
CAAAATGCCGTGTTTATCTCGTCAACTTGTTGGCGAGATTTTTTTCTAGACGGGCCCCCCCTCGAGGTCG
GGATAAAAGCAGTCTGGGCTTTCACATGACAGCATCTGGGGCTGCGGCAGAGGGTCGGGTCCGAAGCGCT
GCCTTATCAGCGTCCCCAGCCCTGGGAGGTGACAGCTGGCTGGCTTGTGTCAGCCCCTCGGGCACTCACG
TATCTCCGTCCGACGGGTTTAAAATAGCAAAACTCTGAGGCCACACAATAGCTTGGGCTTATATGGGCTC
CTGTGGGGGAAGGGGGAGCACGGAGGGGGCCGGGGCCGCTGCTGCCAAAATAGCAGCTCACAAGTGTTGC
ATTCCTCTCTGGGCGCCGGGCACATTCCTGCTGGCTCTGCCCGCCCCGGGGTGGGCGCCGGGGGGACCTT
AAAGCCTCTGCCCCCCAAGGAGCCCTTCCCAGACAGCCGCCGGCACCCACCGCTCCGTGGGACGATCCCC
GAAGCTCTAGAGCTTTATTGCGGTAGTTTATCACAGTTAAATTGCTAACGCAGTCAGTGCTTCTGACACA
ACAGTCTCGAACTTAAGCTGCAGAAGTTGGTCGTGAGGCACTGGGCAGGTAAGTATCAAGGTTACAAGAC
AGGTTTAAGGAGACCAATAGAAACTGGGCTTGTCGAGACAGAGAAGACTCTTGCGTTTCTGATAGGCACC
TATTGGTCTTACTGACATCCACTTTGCCTTTCTCTCCACAGGTGTCCACTCCCAGTTCAATTACAGCTCT
TAAGGCTAGAGTACTTAATACGACTCACTATAGGCTAGCCCTCGAGAAGCGGCCGCACTACTCCGCGGAC
TACTAGAGCTCACCATGGCCCCAAAGAAGAAGCGGAAGGTCGGTATCCACGGAGTCCCAGCAGCCAAGCG
GAACTACATCCTGGGCCTGGACATCGGCATCACCAGCGTGGGCTACGGCATCATCGACTACGAGACACGG
GACGTGATCGATGCCGGCGTGCGGCTGTTCAAAGAGGCCAACGTGGAAAACAACGAGGGCAGGCGGAGCA
AGAGAGGCGCCAGAAGGCTGAAGCGGCGGAGGCGGCATAGAATCCAGAGAGTGAAGAAGCTGCTGTTCGA
CTACAACCTGCTGACCGACCACAGCGAGCTGAGCGGCATCAACCCCTACGAGGCCAGAGTGAAGGGCCTG
AGCCAGAAGCTGAGCGAGGAAGAGTTCTCTGCCGCCCTGCTGCACCTGGCCAAGAGAAGAGGCGTGCACA
ACGTGAACGAGGTGGAAGAGGACACCGGCAACGAGCTGTCCACCAAAGAGCAGATCAGCCGGAACAGCAA
GGCCCTGGAAGAGAAATACGTGGCCGAACTGCAGCTGGAACGGCTGAAGAAAGACGGCGAAGTGCGGGGC
AGCATCAACAGATTCAAGACCAGCGACTACGTGAAAGAAGCCAAACAGCTGCTGAAGGTGCAGAAGGCCT
ACCACCAGCTGGACCAGAGCTTCATCGACACCTACATCGACCTGCTGGAAACCCGGCGGACCTACTATGA
GGGACCTGGCGAGGGCAGCCCCTTCGGCTGGAAGGACATCAAAGAATGGTACGAGATGCTGATGGGCCAC
TGCACCTACTTCCCCGAGGAACTGCGGAGCGTGAAGTACGCCTACAACGCCGACCTGTACAACGCCCTGA
ACGACCTGAACAATCTCGTGATCACCAGGGACGAGAACGAGAAGCTGGAATATTACGAGAAGTTCCAGAT
CATCGAGAACGTGTTCAAGCAGAAGAAGAAGCCCACCCTGAAGCAGATCGCCAAAGAAATCCTCGTGAAC
GAAGAGGATATTAAGGGCTACAGAGTGACCAGCACCGGCAAGCCCGAGTTCACCAACCTGAAGGTGTACC
ACGACATCAAGGACATTACCGCCCGGAAAGAGATTATTGAGAACGCCGAGCTGCTGGAT
Features (pLannotate 1.2.2; 18 found; start..end, strand, type, name):
   2113..2160    +  CDS            nucleoplasmin NLS: bipartite nuclear localization signal from nucleoplasmin
   2167..2195    +  CDS            3xHA (fragment): three tandem HA epitope tags
   2293..2341    +  polyA_signal   poly(A) signal: synthetic polyadenylation signal
   2389..2522    +  repeat_region  AAV2 ITR: inverted terminal repeat of adeno-associated virus serotype 2 inverted
   2516..2572    -  CDS            lacI (fragment): lac repressor; lacI; The lac repressor binds to the lac operator to inhibit transcription in E. coli. This inhibition can be relieved by adding lactose or isopropyl-β-D-thiogalactopyranoside (IPTG).
   2755..3343    -  rep_origin     ori: high-copy-number ColE1/pMB1/pBR322/pUC origin of replication
   3514..4374    -  CDS            AmpR: β-lactamase; bla; confers resistance to ampicillin, carbenicillin, and related antibiotics
   4375..4479    -  promoter       AmpR promoter: bla
   4532..4960    -  rep_origin     f1 ori (sequence partly withheld): f1 bacteriophage origin of replication; arrow indicates direction of (+) strand synthesis
   4965..5034    -  CDS            lacZα (fragment): LacZα fragment of β-galactosidase; lacZ fragment
   5029..5161    -  repeat_region  AAV2 ITR (fragment): inverted terminal repeat of adeno-associated virus serotype 2 inverted
   5214..5231    +  protein_bind   attB1 (fragment): mutant version of attB; recombination site for the Gateway® BP reaction BP Clonase™
   5283..5523    +  promoter       U6 promoter: RNA polymerase III promoter for human U6 snRNA
   5553..5628    +  misc_RNA       Sa gRNA scaffold: guide RNA scaffold for the Staphylococcus aureus CRISPR/Cas9 system
   5641..5660    -  misc_feature   MCS (fragment): pBluescript multiple cloning site
   6199..6331    +  intron         chimeric intron: chimera between introns from human β-globin and immunoglobulin heavy chain genes
   6376..6394    +  promoter       T7 promoter: promoter for bacteriophage T7 RNA polymerase
   6496..2112    +  CDS            cas9 (across the origin): CAS9_STAAU - Experimental evidence at protein level: Swiss-Prot protein existence level 1. CRISPR (clustered regularly interspaced short palindromic repeat) is an adaptive immune system that provides protection against mobile genetic elements (viruses, transposable elements and conjugative plasmids). CRISPR clusters contain spacers, sequences complementary to antecedent mobile elements, and target invading nucleic acids. CRISPR clusters are transcribed and processed into CRISPR RNA (crRNA). In type II CRISPR systems correct processing of pre-crRNA requires a trans- encoded small RNA (tracrRNA)
