[The description below was written by a language model from this plasmid's Addgene catalogue record and pLannotate feature annotations shown in this document.]
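Description:
AAV-U6-msCAMK2d-sgRNA-cTNT-SaCas9-HA-miR122 TS is a 7.5 kb all-in-one AAV transfer plasmid for cardiac-directed CRISPR editing of the mouse Camk2d gene. It is maintained in E. coli through a high-copy ColE1/pUC-type origin and an ampicillin resistance gene, and also carries an f1 phage origin. The recombination-tolerant propagation strain listed in the record is consistent with the need to preserve the two AAV2 inverted terminal repeats, which flank the payload and direct its packaging into recombinant AAV particles.

Between the ITRs are two expression units. A human U6 RNA polymerase III promoter drives a guide RNA built on the Staphylococcus aureus Cas9 scaffold, with a spacer directed against mouse Camk2d. Downstream, the catalogue states that the cardiomyocyte-specific cTNT (cardiac troponin T) promoter drives SaCas9. This promoter is not annotated in the feature table, but it presumably lies in the unannotated region ahead of the chimeric β-globin/immunoglobulin intron that precedes the Cas9 coding sequence. SaCas9, small enough to fit with its guide in a single AAV genome, is fused at its C terminus to a nucleoplasmin bipartite nuclear localization signal and an HA epitope for detection, and the transcript ends at a short synthetic polyadenylation signal.

The defining modification, added by Gibson assembly to a parental SaCas9-HA-OLLAS vector, is an 87 bp synthetic block of miR-122 target sites in the 3′ UTR. It is also not annotated, but would fall between the HA tag and the poly(A) signal. Because miR-122 is highly abundant in hepatocytes, these sites should suppress Cas9 expression in liver. This adds post-transcriptional liver detargeting to the promoter's cardiac specificity, with the aim of limiting off-tissue editing after systemic AAV delivery.
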