Addgene plasmid #209783: AAV-U6-msCAMK2d-sgRNA-cTNT-SaCas9-HA-miR122 TS
Purpose: Expresses SaCas9 by the specific cTNT promoter and sgRNA targeted the mouse Camk2d gene by U6 promoter, incorporation of the miR122 target sequences (miR122TS) into the 3’ untranslated region (3’ UTR)
Depositing lab: Yuxuan Guo. Depositing organization: Peking University Health Science Center. Publication: MicroRNA-122-Mediated Liver Detargeting Enhances the Tissue Specificity of Cardiac Genome Editing. Yang L, Liu Z, Chen G, Chen Z, Guo C, Ji X, Cui Q, Sun Y, Hu X, Zheng Y, Li Y, Gao F, Chen L, Zhou P, Pu WT, Guo Y. Circulation. 2024 May 28;149(22):1778-1781. doi: 10.1161/CIRCULATIONAHA.123.065438. Epub 2024 May 28. PubMed 38805581.
Backbone
  Vector backbone: AAV-U6-msCAMK2d-SAgRNA2-cTNT-SaCas9-HA-OLLAS
  Backbone size w/o insert (bp): 7499
  Total vector size (bp): 7539
  Vector type: AAV
Growth in bacteria
  Bacterial resistance: Ampicillin, 100 μg/mL
  Growth temperature: 37°C
  Growth strain: NEB Stable
  Copy number: High Copy
Gene/Insert
  Gene/Insert name: miR122 ts (alt name: miR122 TS)
  Species: Synthetic
  Insert size (bp): 87
  Promoter: cTNT
  Tag / fusion protein: HA (C terminal on backbone)
  Cloning method: Gibson Cloning
  Sequencing primers: 5′ CGGGCCCCCCCTCGAGGT; 3′ cctctttgaacagccgcac
Terms and licenses: Academic/Nonprofit Terms; Industry Terms: Not Available to Industry
Depositor comments: Please visit https://www.biorxiv.org/content/10.1101/2023.06.29.546982v1 for bioRxiv preprint.
How to cite: AAV-U6-msCAMK2d-sgRNA-cTNT-SaCas9-HA-miR122 TS was a gift from Yuxuan Guo (Addgene plasmid # 209783 ; http://n2t.net/addgene:209783 ; RRID:Addgene_209783)
